>Addgene plasmid #42543 | shCTNNB1 # 1 | addgene full sequence | sequence record 336439 | Addgene NGS Result
CCGCCTCTCCCCGCGCGTTGGCCGATTCATTAATGCAGCTGGCACGACAGGTTTCCCGACTGGAAAGCGG
GCAGTGAGCGCAACGCAATTAATGTGAGTTAGCTCACTCATTAGGCACCCCAGGCTTTACACTTTATGCT
TCCGGCTCGTATGTTGTGTGGAATTGTGAGCGGATAACAATTTCACACAGGAAACAGCTATGACCATGAT
TACGCCAAGCGCGCAATTAACCCTCACTAAAGGGAACAAAAGCTGGAGCTGCAAGCTTAATGTAGTCTTA
TGCAATACTCTTGTAGTCTTGCAACATGGTAACGATGAGTTAGCAACATGCCTTACAAGGAGAGAAAAAG
CACCGTGCATGCCGATTGGTGGAAGTAAGGTGGTACGATCGTGCCTTATTAGGAAGGCAACAGACGGGTC
TGACATGGATTGGACGAACCACTGAATTGCCGCATTGCAGAGATATTGTATTTAAGTGCCTAGCTCGATA
CATAAACGGGTCTCTCTGGTTAGACCAGATCTGAGCCTGGGAGCTCTCTGGCTAACTAGGGAACCCACTG
CTTAAGCCTCAATAAAGCTTGCCTTGAGTGCTTCAAGTAGTGTGTGCCCGTCTGTTGTGTGACTCTGGTA
ACTAGAGATCCCTCAGACCCTTTTAGTCAGTGTGGAAAATCTCTAGCAGTGGCGCCCGAACAGGGACTTG
AAAGCGAAAGGGAAACCAGAGGAGCTCTCTCGACGCAGGACTCGGCTTGCTGAAGCGCGCACGGCAAGAG
GCGAGGGGCGGCGACTGGTGAGTACGCCAAAAATTTTGACTAGCGGAGGCTAGAAGGAGAGAGATGGGTG
CGAGAGCGTCAGTATTAAGCGGGGGAGAATTAGATCGCGATGGGAAAAAATTCGGTTAAGGCCAGGGGGA
AAGAAAAAATATAAATTAAAACATATAGTATGGGCAAGCAGGGAGCTAGAACGATTCGCAGTTAATCCTG
GCCTGTTAGAAACATCAGAAGGCTGTAGACAAATACTGGGACAGCTACAACCATCCCTTCAGACAGGATC
AGAAGAACTTAGATCATTATATAATACAGTAGCAACCCTCTATTGTGTGCATCAAAGGATAGAGATAAAA
GACACCAAGGAAGCTTTAGACAAGATAGAGGAAGAGCAAAACAAAAGTAAGACCACCGCACAGCAAGCGG
CCGCTGATCTTCAGACCTGGAGGAGGAGATATGAGGGACAATTGGAGAAGTGAATTATATAAATATAAAG
TAGTAAAAATTGAACCATTAGGAGTAGCACCCACCAAGGCAAAGAGAAGAGTGGTGCAGAGAGAAAAAAG
AGCAGTGGGAATAGGAGCTTTGTTCCTTGGGTTCTTGGGAGCAGCAGGAAGCACTATGGGCGCAGCGTCA
ATGACGCTGACGGTACAGGCCAGACAATTATTGTCTGGTATAGTGCAGCAGCAGAACAATTTGCTGAGGG
CTATTGAGGCGCAACAGCATCTGTTGCAACTCACAGTCTGGGGCATCAAGCAGCTCCAGGCAAGAATCCT
GGCTGTGGAAAGATACCTAAAGGATCAACAGCTCCTGGGGATTTGGGGTTGCTCTGGAAAACTCATTTGC
ACCACTGCTGTGCCTTGGAATGCTAGTTGGAGTAATAAATCTCTGGAACAGATTTGGAATCACACGACCT
GGATGGAGTGGGACAGAGAAATTAACAATTACACAAGCTTAATACACTCCTTAATTGAAGAATCGCAAAA
CCAGCAAGAAAAGAATGAACAAGAATTATTGGAATTAGATAAATGGGCAAGTTTGTGGAATTGGTTTAAC
ATAACAAATTGGCTGTGGTATATAAAATTATTCATAATGATAGTAGGAGGCTTGGTAGGTTTAAGAATAG
TTTTTGCTGTACTTTCTATAGTGAATAGAGTTAGGCAGGGATATTCACCATTATCGTTTCAGACCCACCT
CCCAACCCCGAGGGGACCCGACAGGCCCGAAGGAATAGAAGAAGAAGGTGGAGAGAGAGACAGAGACAGA
TCCATTCGATTAGTGAACGGATCTCGACGGTATCGATCACGAGACTAGCCTCGAGCGGCCGCCCCCTTCA
CCGAGGGCCTATTTCCCATGATTCCTTCATATTTGCATATACGATACAAGGCTGTTAGAGAGATAATTGG
AATTAATTTGACTGTAAACACAAAGATATTAGTACAAAATACGTGACGTAGAAAGTAATAATTTCTTGGG
TAGTTTGCAGTTTTAAAATTATGTTTTAAAATGGACTATCATATGCTTACCGTAACTTGAAAGTATTTCG
ATTTCTTGGCTTTATATATCTTGTGGAAAGGACGAAACACCGGGGTGTCTGCTATTGTACGTACCTCGAG
GTACGTACAATAGCAGACACCTTTTTGAATTCTCGACCTCGAGACAAATGGCAGTATTCATCCACAATTT
TAAAAGAAAAGGGGGGATTGGGGGGTACAGTGCAGGGGAAAGAATAGTAGACATAATAGCAACAGACATA
CAAACTAAAGAATTACAAAAACAAATTACAAAAATTCAAAATTTTCGGGTTTATTACAGGGACAGCAGAG
ATCCACTTTGGCCGCGGCTCGAGGGGGTTGGGGTTGCGCCTTTTCCAAGGCAGCCCTGGGTTTGCGCAGG
GACGCGGCTGCTCTGGGCGTGGTTCCGGGAAACGCAGCGGCGCCGACCCTGGGTCTCGCACATTCTTCAC
GTCCGTTCGCAGCGTCACCCGGATCTTCGCCGCTACCCTTGTGGGCCCCCCGGCGACGCTTCCTGCTCCG
CCCCTAAGTCGGGAAGGTTCCTTGCGGTTCGCGGCGTGCCGGACGTGACAAACGGAAGCCGCACGTCTCA
CTAGTACCCTCGCAGACGGACAGCGCCAGGGAGCAATGGCAGCGCGCCGACCGCGATGGGCTGTGGCCAA
TAGCGGCTGCTCAGCAGGGCGCGCCGAGAGCAGCGGCCGGGAAGGGGCGGTGCGGGAGGCGGGGTGTGGG
GCGGTAGTGTGGGCCCTGTTCCTGCCCGCGCGGTGTTCCGCATTCTGCAAGCCTCCGGAGCGCACGTCGG
CAGTCGGCTCCCTCGTTGACCGAATCACCGACCTCTCTCCCCAGGGGGATCCACCGGAGCTTACCATGAC
CGAGTACAAGCCCACGGTGCGCCTCGCCACCCGCGACGACGTCCCCAGGGCCGTACGCACCCTCGCCGCC
GCGTTCGCCGACTACCCCGCCACGCGCCACACCGTCGATCCGGACCGCCACATCGAGCGGGTCACCGAGC
TGCAAGAACTCTTCCTCACGCGCGTCGGGCTCGACATCGGCAAGGTGTGGGTCGCGGACGACGGCGCCGC
GGTGGCGGTCTGGACCACGCCGGAGAGCGTCGAAGCGGGGGCGGTGTTCGCCGAGATCGGCCCGCGCATG
GCCGAGTTGAGCGGTTCCCGGCTGGCCGCGCAGCAACAGATGGAAGGCCTCCTGGCGCCGCACCGGCCCA
AGGAGCCCGCGTGGTTCCTGGCCACCGTCGGCGTCTCGCCCGACCACCAGGGCAAGGGTCTGGGCAGCGC
CGTCGTGCTCCCCGGAGTGGAGGCGGCCGAGCGCGCCGGGGTGCCCGCCTTCCTGGAGACCTCCGCGCCC
CGCAACCTCCCCTTCTACGAGCGGCTCGGCTTCACCGTCACCGCCGACGTCGAGGTGCCCGAAGGACCGC
GCACCTGGTGCATGACCCGCAAGCCCGGTGCCTGACGCCCGCCCCACGACCCGCAGCGCCCGACCGAAAG
GAGCGCACGACCCCATGCATCGGTACCTTTAAGACCAATGACTTACAAGGCAGCTGTAGATCTTAGCCAC
TTTTTAAAAGAAAAGGGGGGACTGGAAGGGCTAATTCACTCCCAACGAAGACAAGATCTGCTTTTTGCTT
GTACTGGGTCTCTCTGGTTAGACCAGATCTGAGCCTGGGAGCTCTCTGGCTAACTAGGGAACCCACTGCT
TAAGCCTCAATAAAGCTTGCCTTGAGTGCTTCAAGTAGTGTGTGCCCGTCTGTTGTGTGACTCTGGTAAC
TAGAGATCCCTCAGACCCTTTTAGTCAGTGTGGAAAATCTCTAGCAGTAGTAGTTCATGTCATCTTATTA
TTCAGTATTTATAACTTGCAAAGAAATGAATATCAGAGAGTGAGAGGAACTTGTTTATTGCAGCTTATAA
TGGTTACAAATAAAGCAATAGCATCACAAATTTCACAAATAAAGCATTTTTTTCACTGCATTCTAGTTGT
GGTTTGTCCAAACTCATCAATGTATCTTATCATGTCTGGCTCTAGCTATCCCGCCCCTAACTCCGCCCAT
CCCGCCCCTAACTCCGCCCAGTTCCGCCCATTCTCCGCCCCATGGCTGACTAATTTTTTTTATTTATGCA
GAGGCCGAGGCCGCCTCGGCCTCTGAGCTATTCCAGAAGTAGTGAGGAGGCTTTTTTGGAGGCCTAGGGA
CGTACCCAATTCGCCCTATAGTGAGTCGTATTACGCGCGCTCACTGGCCGTCGTTTTACAACGTCGTGAC
TGGGAAAACCCTGGCGTTACCCAACTTAATCGCCTTGCAGCACATCCCCCTTTCGCCAGCTGGCGTAATA
GCGAAGAGGCCCGCACCGATCGCCCTTCCCAACAGTTGCGCAGCCTGAATGGCGAATGGG
[124 nt withheld, positions 4681-4804]
C
[91 nt withheld, positions 4806-4896]
A
[49 nt withheld, positions 4898-4946]
CCTTTGACGTTGGAGTCCACGTTCTTT
[37 nt withheld, positions 4974-5010]
ACCCTATCTCGGTCTATTCTTTTGATTTATAAGGGATTTTGCCGATTTCGGCCTATTGGTTAAAAAATGA
GCTGATTTAACAAAAATTTAACGCGAATTTTAACAAAATATTAACGCTTACAATTTAGGTGGCACTTTTC
GGGGAAATGTGCGCGGAACCCCTATTTGTTTATTTTTCTAAATACATTCAAATATGTATCCGCTCATGAG
ACAATAACCCTGATAAATGCTTCAATAATATTGAAAAAGGAAGAGTATGAGTATTCAACATTTCCGTGTC
GCCCTTATTCCCTTTTTTGCGGCATTTTGCCTTCCTGTTTTTGCTCACCCAGAAACGCTGGTGAAAGTAA
AAGATGCTGAAGATCAGTTGGGTGCACGAGTGGGTTACATCGAACTGGATCTCAACAGCGGTAAGATCCT
TGAGAGTTTTCGCCCCGAAGAACGTTTTCCAATGATGAGCACTTTTAAAGTTCTGCTATGTGGCGCGGTA
TTATCCCGTATTGACGCCGGGCAAGAGCAACTCGGTCGCCGCATACACTATTCTCAGAATGACTTGGTTG
AGTACTCACCAGTCACAGAAAAGCATCTTACGGATGGCATGACAGTAAGAGAATTATGCAGTGCTGCCAT
AACCATGAGTGATAACACTGCGGCCAACTTACTTCTGACAACGATCGGAGGACCGAAGGAGCTAACCGCT
TTTTTGCACAACATGGGGGATCATGTAACTCGCCTTGATCGTTGGGAACCGGAGCTGAATGAAGCCATAC
CAAACGACGAGCGTGACACCACGATGCCTGTAGCAATGGCAACAACGTTGCGCAAACTATTAACTGGCGA
ACTACTTACTCTAGCTTCCCGGCAACAATTAATAGACTGGATGGAGGCGGATAAAGTTGCAGGACCACTT
CTGCGCTCGGCCCTTCCGGCTGGCTGGTTTATTGCTGATAAATCTGGAGCCGGTGAGCGTGGGTCTCGCG
GTATCATTGCAGCACTGGGGCCAGATGGTAAGCCCTCCCGTATCGTAGTTATCTACACGACGGGGAGTCA
GGCAACTATGGATGAACGAAATAGACAGATCGCTGAGATAGGTGCCTCACTGATTAAGCATTGGTAACTG
TCAGACCAAGTTTACTCATATATACTTTAGATTGATTTAAAACTTCATTTTTAATTTAAAAGGATCTAGG
TGAAGATCCTTTTTGATAATCTCATGACCAAAATCCCTTAACGTGAGTTTTCGTTCCACTGAGCGTCAGA
CCCCGTAGAAAAGATCAAAGGATCTTCTTGAGATCCTTTTTTTCTGCGCGTAATCTGCTGCTTGCAAACA
AAAAAACCACCGCTACCAGCGGTGGTTTGTTTGCCGGATCAAGAGCTACCAACTCTTTTTCCGAAGGTAA
CTGGCTTCAGCAGAGCGCAGATACCAAATACTGTTCTTCTAGTGTAGCCGTAGTTAGGCCACCACTTCAA
GAACTCTGTAGCACCGCCTACATACCTCGCTCTGCTAATCCTGTTACCAGTGGCTGCTGCCAGTGGCGAT
AAGTCGTGTCTTACCGGGTTGGACTCAAGACGATAGTTACCGGATAAGGCGCAGCGGTCGGGCTGAACGG
GGGGTTCGTGCACACAGCCCAGCTTGGAGCGAACGACCTACACCGAACTGAGATACCTACAGCGTGAGCT
ATGAGAAAGCGCCACGCTTCCCGAAGGGAGAAAGGCGGACAGGTATCCGGTAAGCGGCAGGGTCGGAACA
GGAGAGCGCACGAGGGAGCTTCCAGGGGGAAACGCCTGGTATCTTTATAGTCCTGTCGGGTTTCGCCACC
TCTGACTTGAGCGTCGATTTTTGTGATGCTCGTCAGGGGGGCGGAGCCTATGGAAAAACGCCAGCAACGC
GGCCTTTTTACGGTTCCTGGCCTTTTGCTGGCCTTTTGCTCACATGTTCTTTCCTGCGTTATCCCCTGAT
TCTGTGGATAACCGTATTACCGCCTTTGAGTGAGCTGATACCGCTCGCCGCAGCCGAACGACCGAGCGCA
GCGAGTCAGTGAGCGAGGAAGCGGAAGAGCGCCCAATACGCAAA
Features (pLannotate 1.2.2; 25 found; start..end, strand, type, name):
     90..111     +  protein_bind   CAP binding site: CAP binding activates transcription in the presence of cAMP. E. coli catabolite activator protein
    126..156     +  promoter       lac promoter: promoter for the E. coli lac operon
    164..180     +  protein_bind   lac operator: The lac repressor binds to the lac operator to inhibit transcription in E. coli. This inhibition can be relieved by adding lactose or isopropyl-β-D-thiogalactopyranoside (IPTG). lac repressor encoded by lacI
    225..243     +  promoter       T3 promoter: promoter for bacteriophage T3 RNA polymerase
    271..497     +  promoter       RSV promoter: Rous sarcoma virus enhancer/promoter
    498..678     +  LTR            5' LTR (truncated): truncated 5' long terminal repeat (LTR) from HIV-1
    725..850     +  misc_feature   HIV-1 Ψ: packaging signal of human immunodeficiency virus type 1
    834..1197    +  CDS            HIV-1 gag (fragment): gag protein from human immunodeficiency virus 1; gag
   1343..1576    +  misc_feature   RRE: The Rev response element (RRE) of HIV-1 allows for Rev-dependent mRNA export from the nucleus to the cytoplasm.
   1953..2053    +  CDS            Rev (fragment): human immunodeficiency virus 1 (HIV-1) Rev protein; rev; enhances nuclear export of unspliced and incompletely spliced viral mRNAs
   2103..2343    +  promoter       U6 promoter: RNA polymerase III promoter for human U6 snRNA
   2448..2565    +  misc_feature   cPPT/CTS: central polypurine tract and central termination sequence of HIV-1
   2614..3124    +  promoter       hPGK promoter: human phosphoglycerate kinase 1 promoter
   3146..3745    +  CDS            PuroR: puromycin N-acetyltransferase; pac from Streptomyces alboniger; confers resistance to puromycin
   3788..3871    +  CDS            nef (fragment): NEF_HV1Z2 - Experimental evidence at protein level: Swiss-Prot protein existence level 1. Extracellular Nef protein targets CD4(+) T-lymphocytes for apoptosis by interacting with CXCR4 surface receptors. From Human immunodeficiency virus type 1 group M subtype D (isolate Z2/CDC-Z34) (HIV-1).
   3873..4106    +  LTR            3' LTR (ΔU3): self-inactivating 3' long terminal repeat (LTR) from HIV-1
   4178..4299    +  polyA_signal   SV40 poly(A) signal: SV40 polyadenylation signal
   4339..4474    +  rep_origin     SV40 ori: SV40 origin of replication
   4495..4513    -  promoter       T7 promoter: promoter for bacteriophage T7 RNA polymerase
   4521..4676    +  CDS            lacZα (fragment): LacZα fragment of β-galactosidase; lacZ fragment
   4681..5109    +  rep_origin     f1 ori (sequence partly withheld): f1 bacteriophage origin of replication; arrow indicates direction of (+) strand synthesis
   5162..5266    +  promoter       AmpR promoter: bla
   5267..6127    +  CDS            AmpR: β-lactamase; bla; confers resistance to ampicillin, carbenicillin, and related antibiotics
   6298..6886    +  rep_origin     ori: high-copy-number ColE1/pMB1/pBR322/pUC origin of replication
   7069..77      +  CDS            lacI (fragment) (across the origin): lac repressor; lacI; The lac repressor binds to the lac operator to inhibit transcription in E. coli. This inhibition can be relieved by adding lactose or isopropyl-β-D-thiogalactopyranoside (IPTG).
