[The description below was written by a language model from this plasmid's Addgene catalogue record and pLannotate feature annotations shown in this document.]
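Description:
shCTNNB1 # 1 is a lentiviral RNAi plasmid built on the TRC pLKO.1 backbone that expresses a short hairpin RNA against human CTNNB1, the gene encoding β-catenin. It is propagated in E. coli as a high-copy plasmid through a ColE1/pUC-type origin with ampicillin selection (AmpR under its own bla promoter). An f1 origin and remnants of a lac cloning region (lac promoter/operator, lacZα and lacI fragments, T3 and T7 promoters) are carried over from the parental vector. The catalogue gives a backbone size of about 8,000 bp, whereas the sequenced record is 7,084 nt. The likely reason is that the listed figure includes a stuffer that the hairpin replaces, although the record does not state this.

The transfer cassette has a third-generation, self-inactivating design. An RSV promoter fused to a truncated HIV-1 5' LTR drives genomic RNA production in packaging cells, followed by the Ψ packaging signal with a gag fragment, the Rev response element for Rev-dependent nuclear export, and a cPPT/CTS element that aids nuclear import of the provirus. The ΔU3 3' LTR inactivates LTR promoter activity after integration, and an SV40 poly(A) signal and SV40 origin lie downstream. The hairpin was cloned between AgeI (destroyed) and EcoRI sites downstream of the human U6 RNA polymerase III promoter. It is not annotated as a separate feature in the table. A human PGK promoter drives puromycin N-acetyltransferase, allowing selection of transduced mammalian cells. The construct is used for stable knockdown of β-catenin, and the associated study examined the dependencies of β-catenin-driven cancers.
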