Addgene plasmid #42543: shCTNNB1 # 1
Depositing lab: William Hahn. Depositing organization: Dana-Farber Cancer Institute. Publication: beta-Catenin-Driven Cancers Require a YAP1 Transcriptional Complex for Survival and Tumorigenesis. Rosenbluh J, Nijhawan D, Cox AG, Li X, Neal JT, Schafer EJ, Zack TI, Wang X, Tsherniak A, Schinzel AC, Shao DD, Schumacher SE, Weir BA, Vazquez F, Cowley GS, Root DE, Mesirov JP, Beroukhim R, Kuo CJ, Goessling W, Hahn WC. Cell. 2012 Dec 21;151(7):1457-73. doi: 10.1016/j.cell.2012.11.026. Epub 2012 Dec 13. PubMed 23245941.
Backbone
  Vector backbone: pLKO.1
  Backbone manufacturer: TRC
  Backbone size w/o insert (bp): 8000
  Vector type: Mammalian Expression, Lentiviral, RNAi
  Selectable markers: Puromycin
Growth in bacteria
  Bacterial resistance: Ampicillin, 100 μg/mL
  Growth temperature: 37°C
  Growth strain: DH5alpha
  Copy number: High Copy
Gene/Insert
  Gene/Insert name: CTNNB1
  gRNA/shRNA sequence: GGTGTCTGCTATTGTACGTAC
  Species: H. sapiens (human)
  GenBank ID: NM_001098209
  Entrez Gene: CTNNB1 (a.k.a. CTNNB, EVR7, MRD19, NEDSDV, armadillo)
  Cloning method: Restriction Enzyme; 5′ cloning site Age1 (destroyed during cloning); 3′ cloning site EcoR1 (not destroyed)
  Sequencing primers: 5′ pLKOF; 3′ pLKOR
Terms and licenses: Academic/Nonprofit Terms; Industry Terms: Not Available to Industry
How to cite: shCTNNB1 # 1 was a gift from William Hahn (Addgene plasmid # 42543 ; http://n2t.net/addgene:42543 ; RRID:Addgene_42543)
