>Addgene plasmid #42543 | shCTNNB1 # 1 | depositor partial sequence | sequence record 57416 | Target seq:
GGTGTCTGCTATTGTACGTAC
