>Addgene plasmid #42543 | shCTNNB1 # 1 | addgene partial sequence | sequence record 59244 | hU6-F 5'-GAGGGCCTATTTCCCATGATT-3'
AGGCTGTTAGAGAGATAATTGGAATTAATTTGACTGTAAACACAAAGATATTAGTACAAAATACGTGACG
TAGAAAGTAATAATTTCTTGGGTAGTTTGCAGTTTTAAAATTATGTTTTAAAATGGACTATCATATGCTT
ACCGTAACTTGAAAGTATTTCGATTTCTTGGCTTTATATATCTTGTGGAAAGGACGAAACACCGGGGTGT
CTGCTATTGTACGTACCTCGAGGTACGTACAATAGCAGACACCTTTTTGAATTCTCGACCTCGAGACAAA
TGGCAGTATTCATCCACAATTTTAAAAGAAAAGGGGGGATTGGGGGGTACAGTGCAGGGGAAAGAATAGT
AGACATAATAGCAACAGACATACAAACTAAAGAATTACAAAAACAAATTACAAAAATTCAAAATTTTCGG
GTTTATTACAGGGACAGCAGAGATCCACTTTGGCCGCGGCTCGAGGGGGTTGGGGTTGCGCCTTTTCCAA
GGCAGCCCTGGGTTTGCGCAGGGACGCGGCTGCTCTGGGCGTGGTTCCGGGAAACGCAGCGGCGCCGACC
CTGGGTCTCGCACATTCTTCACGTCCGTTCGCAGCGTCACCCGGATCTTCGCCGCTACCCTTGTGGGCCC
CCCGGCGACGCTTCCTGCTCCGCCCCTAAGTCGGGAAGGTTCCTTGCGGTTCGCGGCGTGCCGGACGTGA
CAAACGGAAGCCGCACGTCTCACTAGTACCCTCGCAGACGGACAGCGCCAGGGAGCAATGGCAGCGCGCC
GACCGCGATGGGCTGTGGCCAATAGCGGCTGCTCAGCAGGGCGCGCCGAGAGCAGCGGCCGGGAAAGGGG
CGGTGCGGGAGGCGGGGTGT
